Addgene plasmid #140887: EGFP-Rab38a
Purpose: Expression of zebrafish GFP-tagged Rab38a in mammalian cells.
Depositing lab: Rob Parton. Depositing organization: University of Queensland, Institute for Molecular Bioscience. Publication: In vivo cell biological screening identifies an endocytic capture mechanism for T-tubule formation. Hall TE, Martel N, Ariotti N, Xiong Z, Lo HP, Ferguson C, Rae J, Lim YW, Parton RG. Nat Commun. 2020 Jul 24;11(1):3711. doi: 10.1038/s41467-020-17486-w. PubMed 32709891.
Backbone
  Vector backbone: pCSDEST2 (Addgene 22424)
  Vector type: Mammalian Expression
Growth in bacteria
  Bacterial resistance: Ampicillin, 100 μg/mL
  Growth temperature: 37°C
  Growth strain: DH5alpha
  Copy number: High Copy
Gene/Insert
  Gene/Insert name: Rab38a
  Species: D. rerio (zebrafish)
  Entrez Gene: rab38a (a.k.a. rab38)
  Tag / fusion protein: EGFP (N terminal on insert)
Terms and licenses: Academic/Nonprofit Terms; Industry Terms: Not Available to Industry
How to cite: EGFP-Rab38a was a gift from Rob Parton (Addgene plasmid # 140887 ; http://n2t.net/addgene:140887 ; RRID:Addgene_140887)
