[The description below was written by a language model from this plasmid's Addgene catalogue record and pLannotate feature annotations shown in this document.]
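Description:
EGFP-Rab38a is a mammalian expression plasmid of about 5.6 kb built on the pCSDEST2 Gateway destination backbone. It encodes zebrafish (Danio rerio) Rab38a fused at its N-terminus to EGFP. It is maintained in E. coli through a high-copy ColE1/pUC-type origin and selected with ampicillin via the β-lactamase gene. An f1 origin and remnants of the lac region (lac promoter and operator, CAP site, lacZα and lacI fragments) are carried over from the parental cloning vector.

Expression is driven by the simian cytomegalovirus IE94 enhancer/promoter, a strong constitutive element characteristic of the CS2 vector family, and transcripts are terminated by an SV40 polyadenylation signal. An SP6 promoter lies between the CMV promoter and the coding region, which in principle allows in vitro synthesis of sense RNA. T7 (fragment) and T3 promoters sit on the opposite strand downstream of the insert. The payload shows the scars of multisite Gateway assembly: attB1 precedes the EGFP coding sequence, attB2 separates EGFP from the Rab38a open reading frame, and attB3 follows it. The tag and the Rab gene were therefore recombined in as separate modules to give one fusion. The automated annotation labels the Rab coding sequence by similarity to human RAB38, a small GTPase linked to melanosome biogenesis and vesicle trafficking, but the catalogue entry identifies the insert as the zebrafish rab38a gene.

The stated purpose is expression of GFP-tagged zebrafish Rab38a in mammalian cells, which allows fluorescence imaging of the protein's localisation. It was deposited with a cell biological screening study of T-tubule formation.
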