Features (pLannotate 1.2.2; 19 found; start..end, strand, type, name):
     25..1002    +  promoter       CMV IE94 promoter: enhancer/promoter region of simian cytomegalovirus major immediate early transcription unit IE94
   1037..1055    +  promoter       SP6 promoter: promoter for bacteriophage SP6 RNA polymerase
   1110..1134    +  protein_bind   attB1: mutant version of attB; recombination site for the Gateway® BP reaction BP Clonase™
   1141..1857    +  CDS            EGFP: EGFP is a basic (constitutively fluorescent) green fluorescent protein published in 1996, derived from Aequorea victoria. It is reported to be a rapidly-maturing weak dimer with moderate acid sensitivity.
   1859..1883    -  protein_bind   attB2: mutant version of attB; recombination site for the Gateway® BP reaction BP Clonase™
   1999..2631    +  CDS            RAB38: RAB38_HUMAN - Experimental evidence at protein level: Swiss-Prot protein existence level 1. May be involved in melanosomal transport and docking. Involved in the proper sorting of TYRP1. Involved in peripheral melanosomal distribution of TYRP1 in melanocytes; the function, which probably is implicating vesicle-trafficking, includes cooperation with ANKRD27 and VAMP7 (By similarity). Plays a role in the maturation of phagosomes that engulf pathogens, such as S.aureus and M.tuberculosis (PubMed:21255211). Plays an important role in the control of melanin production and melanosome biogenesis (Pub
   2635..2655    -  protein_bind   attB3: mutant version of attB; core recombination site for the Gateway® BP reaction BP Clonase™
   2673..2690    -  promoter       T7 promoter (fragment): promoter for bacteriophage T7 RNA polymerase
   2695..2829    -  polyA_signal   SV40 poly(A) signal: SV40 polyadenylation signal
   2942..2960    -  promoter       T3 promoter: promoter for bacteriophage T3 RNA polymerase
   3005..3021    -  protein_bind   lac operator: The lac repressor binds to the lac operator to inhibit transcription in E. coli. This inhibition can be relieved by adding lactose or isopropyl-β-D-thiogalactopyranoside (IPTG). lac repressor encoded by lacI
   3029..3059    -  promoter       lac promoter: promoter for the E. coli lac operon
   3074..3095    -  protein_bind   CAP binding site: CAP binding activates transcription in the presence of cAMP. E. coli catabolite activator protein
   3108..3200    -  CDS            lacI (fragment): lac repressor; lacI; The lac repressor binds to the lac operator to inhibit transcription in E. coli. This inhibition can be relieved by adding lactose or isopropyl-β-D-thiogalactopyranoside (IPTG).
   3383..3971    -  rep_origin     ori: high-copy-number ColE1/pMB1/pBR322/pUC origin of replication
   4142..5002    -  CDS            AmpR: β-lactamase; bla; confers resistance to ampicillin, carbenicillin, and related antibiotics
   5003..5107    -  promoter       AmpR promoter: bla
   5160..5588    -  rep_origin     f1 ori (sequence partly withheld): f1 bacteriophage origin of replication; arrow indicates direction of (+) strand synthesis
   5593..18      -  CDS            lacZα (fragment) (across the origin): LacZα fragment of β-galactosidase; lacZ fragment
>Addgene plasmid #140887 | EGFP-Rab38a | addgene full sequence | sequence record 325122 | Addgene NGS Result
TCTTCGCTATTACGCCAGTCGACCGCCAATTCAATATGGCGTATATGGACTCATGCCAATTCAATATGGT
GGATCTGGACCTGTGCCAATTCAATATGGCGTATATGGACTCGTGCCAATTCAATATGGTGGATCTGGAC
CCCAGCCAATTCAATATGGCGGACTTGGCACCATGCCAATTCAATATGGCGGACCTGGCACTGTGCCAAC
TGGGGAGGGGTCTACTTGGCACGGTGCCAAGTTTGAGGAGGGGTCTTGGCCCTGTGCCAAGTCCGCCATA
TTGAATTGGCATGGTGCCAATAATGGCGGCCATATTGGCTATATGCCAGGATCAATATATAGGCAATATC
CAATATGGCCCTATGCCAATATGGCTATTGGCCAGGTTCAATACTATGTATTGGCCCTATGCCATATAGT
ATTCCATATATGGGTTTTCCTATTGACGTAGATAGCCCCTCCCAATGGGCGGTCCCATATACCATATATG
GGGCTTCCTAATACCGCCCATAGCCACTCCCCCATTGACGTCAATGGTCTCTATATATGGTCTTTCCTAT
TGACGTCATATGGGCGGTCCTATTGACGTATATGGCGCCTCCCCCATTGACGTCAATTACGGTAAATGGC
CCGCCTGGCTCAATGCCCATTGACGTCAATAGGACCACCCACCATTGACGTCAATGGGATGGCTCATTGC
CCATTCATATCCGTTCTCACGCCCCCTATTGACGTCAATGACGGTAAATGGCCCACTTGGCAGTACATCA
ATATCTATTAATAGTAACTTGGCAAGTACATTACTATTGGAAGTACGCCAGGGTACATTGGCAGTACTCC
CATTGACGTCAATGGCGGTAAATGGCCCGCGATGGCTGCCAAGTACATCCCCATTGACGTCAATGGGGAG
GGGCAATGACGCAAATGGGCGTTCCATTGACGTAAATGGGCGGTAGGCGTGCCTAATGGGAGGTCTATAT
AAGCAATGCTCGTTTAGGGAACCGCCATTCTGCCTGGGGACGTCGGAGCAAGCTTGATTTAGGTGACACT
ATAGAATACAAGCTACTTGTTCTTTTTGCAGGATCCCATCGATTCGAATTCAAGGATCAACAAGTTTGTA
CAAAAAAGCAGGCTGCCACCATGGTGAGCAAGGGCGAGGAGCTGTTCACCGGGGTGGTGCCCATCCTGGT
CGAGCTGGACGGCGACGTAAACGGCCACAAGTTCAGCGTGTCCGGCGAGGGCGAGGGCGATGCCACCTAC
GGCAAGCTGACCCTGAAGTTCATCTGCACCACCGGCAAGCTGCCCGTGCCCTGGCCCACCCTCGTGACCA
CCCTGACCTACGGCGTGCAGTGCTTCAGCCGCTACCCCGACCACATGAAGCAGCACGACTTCTTCAAGTC
CGCCATGCCCGAAGGCTACGTCCAGGAGCGCACCATCTTCTTCAAGGACGACGGCAACTACAAGACCCGC
GCCGAGGTGAAGTTCGAGGGCGACACCCTGGTGAACCGCATCGAGCTGAAGGGCATCGACTTCAAGGAGG
ACGGCAACATCCTGGGGCACAAGCTGGAGTACAACTACAACAGCCACAACGTCTATATCATGGCCGACAA
GCAGAAGAACGGCATCAAGGTGAACTTCAAGATCCGCCACAACATCGAGGACGGCAGCGTGCAGCTCGCC
GACCACTACCAGCAGAACACCCCCATCGGCGACGGCCCCGTGCTGCTGCCCGACAACCACTACCTGAGCA
CCCAGTCCGCCCTGAGCAAAGACCCCAACGAGAAGCGCGATCACATGGTCCTGCTGGAGTTCGTGACCGC
CGCCGGGATCACTCTCGGCATGGACGAGCTGTACAAGCACCCAGCTTTCTTGTACAAAGTGGTGCTCGAC
TGGCGAGTCACAAGTTGTGCTTTTTCCCTCCGCGGGGCGTTTCTGTTTCTCCCAGAGTCTCTCCCAGCGG
ATCACACGCGTCCATGTTCGCCTCTGTCTCACACAGCCATGCAGAACCATCACCTGAAGGAACATCTCTA
TAAAATCCTGGTGATCGGGGACCTGGGAGTGGGGAAAACCAGCATTATCAAGCGCTACGTGCACCAGAAC
TTCTCACCAAACTACCGTGCCACCATCGGCGTGGATTTCGCGCTCAAAGTTCTGAATCTCGACCAGGAGA
CCGTTAGGCTGCAGCTCTGGGACATCGCAGGTCAGGAGCGTTTCGGGAACATGACGCGGGTCTATTACAG
AGAAGCAATGGGAGCCATCATTGTTTTTGACGTCACGCGGCCGTCGACGTTTGAGGCGGTGACGAAGTGG
AAGGAGGACTTGGATGCAAAGCTGAGTTTATCCAACGGCAAACAAGTGGCGGCGGTGCTGCTGGCCAACA
AATGTGATCAGGGCCGAGACGTGCTCACCAACAACGGCATCAAGATGGAGCAGTTCTGCCAGGAGAACGG
CTTCGTGGGATGGTTCGAAACTTCAGCCAAGGAGAATATTAATATAGATGAAGCCGCACACTGTCTGGTG
AAGCACATTATAGCTAATGAGAACGATCTGCTGCAGTCGGAGGTTGCAGACACTATTTCACCGCAGCAGG
AGTCCAGTCGTGGAGGAACCTGCTCGGCCTGTTTCAGGTCCTGACAACTTTATTATACATAGTTGCACTC
GAGCCTCTAGAACTATAGTGAGTCGTATTACGTAGATCCAGACATGATAAGATACATTGATGAGTTTGGA
CAAACCACAACTAGAATGCAGTGAAAAAAATGCTTTATTTGTGAAATTTGTGATGCTATTGCTTTATTTG
TAACCATTATAAGCTGCAATAAACAAGTTAACAACAACAATTGCATTCATTTTATGTTTCAGGTTCAGGG
GGAGGTGTGGGAGGTTTTTTAATTCGCGGCCGCGGCGCCAATGCATTGGGCCCGGTACCCAGCTTTTGTT
CCCTTTAGTGAGGGTTAATTGCGCGCTTGGCGTAATCATGGTCATAGCTGTTTCCTGTGTGAAATTGTTA
TCCGCTCACAATTCCACACAACATACGAGCCGGGAGCATAAAGTGTAAAGCCTGGGGTGCCTAATGAGTG
AGCTAACTCACATTAATTGCGTTGCGCTCACTGCCCGCTTTCCAGTCGGGAAACCTGTCGTGCCAGCTGC
ATTAATGAATCGGCCAACGCGCGGGGAGAGGCGGTTTGCGTATTGGGCGCTCTTCCGCTTCCTCGCTCAC
TGACTCGCTGCGCTCGGTCGTTCGGCTGCGGCGAGCGGTATCAGCTCACTCAAAGGCGGTAATACGGTTA
TCCACAGAATCAGGGGATAACGCAGGAAAGAACATGTGAGCAAAAGGCCAGCAAAAGGCCAGGAACCGTA
AAAAGGCCGCGTTGCTGGCGTTTTTCCATAGGCTCCGCCCCCCTGACGAGCATCACAAAAATCGACGCTC
AAGTCAGAGGTGGCGAAACCCGACAGGACTATAAAGATACCAGGCGTTTCCCCCTGGAAGCTCCCTCGTG
CGCTCTCCTGTTCCGACCCTGCCGCTTACCGGATACCTGTCCGCCTTTCTCCCTTCGGGAAGCGTGGCGC
TTTCTCATAGCTCACGCTGTAGGTATCTCAGTTCGGTGTAGGTCGTTCGCTCCAAGCTGGGCTGTGTGCA
CGAACCCCCCGTTCAGCCCGACCGCTGCGCCTTATCCGGTAACTATCGTCTTGAGTCCAACCCGGTAAGA
CACGACTTATCGCCACTGGCAGCAGCCACTGGTAACAGGATTAGCAGAGCGAGGTATGTAGGCGGTGCTA
CAGAGTTCTTGAAGTGGTGGCCTAACTACGGCTACACTAGAAGAACAGTATTTGGTATCTGCGCTCTGCT
GAAGCCAGTTACCTTCGGAAAAAGAGTTGGTAGCTCTTGATCCGGCAAACAAACCACCGCTGGTAGCGGT
GGTTTTTTTGTTTGCAAGCAGCAGATTACGCGCAGAAAAAAAGGATCTCAAGAAGATCCTTTGATCTTTT
CTACGGGGTCTGACGCTCAGTGGAACGAAAACTCACGTTAAGGGATTTTGGTCATGAGATTATCAAAAAG
GATCTTCACCTAGATCCTTTTAAATTAAAAATGAAGTTTTAAATCAATCTAAAGTATATATGAGTAAACT
TGGTCTGACAGTTACCAATGCTTAATCAGTGAGGCACCTATCTCAGCGATCTGTCTATTTCGTTCATCCA
TAGTTGCCTGACTCCCCGTCGTGTAGATAACTACGATACGGGAGGGCTTACCATCTGGCCCCAGTGCTGC
AATGATACCGCGAGACCCACGCTCACCGGCTCCAGATTTATCAGCAATAAACCAGCCAGCCGGAAGGGCC
GAGCGCAGAAGTGGTCCTGCAACTTTATCCGCCTCCATCCAGTCTATTAATTGTTGCCGGGAAGCTAGAG
TAAGTAGTTCGCCAGTTAATAGTTTGCGCAACGTTGTTGCCATTGCTACAGGCATCGTGGTGTCACGCTC
GTCGTTTGGTATGGCTTCATTCAGCTCCGGTTCCCAACGATCAAGGCGAGTTACATGATCCCCCATGTTG
TGCAAAAAAGCGGTTAGCTCCTTCGGTCCTCCGATCGTTGTCAGAAGTAAGTTGGCCGCAGTGTTATCAC
TCATGGTTATGGCAGCACTGCATAATTCTCTTACTGTCATGCCATCCGTAAGATGCTTTTCTGTGACTGG
TGAGTACTCAACCAAGTCATTCTGAGAATAGTGTATGCGGCGACCGAGTTGCTCTTGCCCGGCGTCAATA
CGGGATAATACCGCGCCACATAGCAGAACTTTAAAAGTGCTCATCATTGGAAAACGTTCTTCGGGGCGAA
AACTCTCAAGGATCTTACCGCTGTTGAGATCCAGTTCGATGTAACCCACTCGTGCACCCAACTGATCTTC
AGCATCTTTTACTTTCACCAGCGTTTCTGGGTGAGCAAAAACAGGAAGGCAAAATGCCGCAAAAAAGGGA
ATAAGGGCGACACGGAAATGTTGAATACTCATACTCTTCCTTTTTCAATATTATTGAAGCATTTATCAGG
GTTATTGTCTCATGAGCGGATACATATTTGAATGTATTTAGAAAAATAAACAAATAGGGGTTCCGCGCAC
ATTTCCCCGAAAAGTGCCACCTAAATTGTAAGCGTTAATATTTTGTTAAAATTCGCGTTAAATTTTTGTT
AAATCAGCTCATTTTTTAACCAATAGGCCGAAATCGGCAAAATCCCTTATAAATCAAAAGAATAGACCGA
GATAGGGT
[37 nt withheld, positions 5259-5295]
AAAGAACGTGGACTCCAACGTCAAAGG
[49 nt withheld, positions 5323-5371]
T
[91 nt withheld, positions 5373-5463]
G
[124 nt withheld, positions 5465-5588]
CCCATTCGCCATTCAGGCTGCGCAACTGTTGGGAAGGGCGATCGGTGCGGGCC
